Addgene plasmid #167349: Seattle_IPDA_control_9_003
Purpose: ddPCR gating control for droplets containing either gag+env targets OR tat + env targets
Depositing lab: Florian Hladik. Depositing organization: Fred Hutchinson Cancer Center. Publication: A highly multiplexed droplet digital PCR assay to measure the intact HIV-1 proviral reservoir. Levy CN, Hughes SM, Roychoudhury P, Reeves DB, Amstuz C, Zhu H, Huang ML, Wei Y, Bull ME, Cassidy NAJ, McClure J, Frenkel LM, Stone M, Bakkour S, Wonderlich ER, Busch MP, Deeks SG, Schiffer JT, Coombs RW, Lehman DA, Jerome KR, Hladik F. Cell Rep Med. 2021 Apr 12;2(4):100243. doi: 10.1016/j.xcrm.2021.100243. eCollection 2021 Apr 20. PubMed 33948574.
Backbone
  Vector backbone: pUCIDT Amp
  Backbone manufacturer: IDT
  Vector type: Other
Growth in bacteria
  Bacterial resistance: Ampicillin, 100 μg/mL
  Growth temperature: 37°C
  Growth strain: DH5alpha
  Copy number: High Copy
Gene/Insert
  Gene/Insert name: gag_tat_env
  Species: HIV-1
  Insert size (bp): 399
  Cloning method: Restriction Enzyme; 5′ cloning site PacI (not destroyed); 3′ cloning site PacI (destroyed during cloning)
  Sequencing primers: 5′ M13; 3′ M13
Resource information
  A portion of this plasmid was derived from a plasmid made by: based on concensus sequence from HIV-1 clade B sequences from LANL
Terms and licenses: Academic/Nonprofit Terms; Industry Terms: Not Available to Industry
Depositor comments: This plasmid has partial sequences for 3 different HIV-1 clade B genes. This plasmid is made by digesting the Seattle_IPDA_control_1_001 with NsiI, ligating the result and digesting again with PacI. partial sequences for 3 HIV-1 clade B targets in the gag, tat and env genes
How to cite: Seattle_IPDA_control_9_003 was a gift from Florian Hladik (Addgene plasmid # 167349 ; http://n2t.net/addgene:167349 ; RRID:Addgene_167349)
