[The description below was written by a language model from this plasmid's Addgene catalogue record and pLannotate feature annotations shown in this document.]
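Description:
Seattle_IPDA_control_9_003 is a small (about 3.05 kb) bacterial cloning plasmid built on the commercial pUCIDT Amp backbone and used as a synthetic template control for droplet digital PCR rather than as an expression vector. It replicates in E. coli from a high-copy ColE1/pUC-type origin and is selected with ampicillin through the β-lactamase gene and its native bla promoter. The remaining backbone annotations are typical pUC remnants: fragments of lacZα, lacI, rop and bom, plus the lac promoter, lac operator and CAP binding site flanking the cloning region. None of these is intended to drive meaningful expression of the insert.

The payload is a 399 bp insert named gag_tat_env, carrying partial sequences from three HIV-1 clade B regions designed from a consensus of database clade B sequences. In the feature table these appear as the SL3 and SL4 stem-loops of the Psi packaging signal, which lie at the 5′ leader/start of gag, a short tat coding fragment, and a fragment of the Rev response element, which lies within env. These are only amplicon-sized pieces, so no functional viral protein or packaging-competent RNA is encoded. According to the depositor, the plasmid was derived from a parental multi-target control (Seattle_IPDA_control_1_001) by NsiI digestion and religation followed by PacI digestion, which removed other targets.

It serves as a gating control in a multiplexed intact proviral DNA assay for the HIV-1 reservoir, providing reference droplets positive for either gag plus env or tat plus env, so that thresholds for these double-positive populations can be set.
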