Features (pLannotate 1.2.2; 14 found; start..end, strand, type, name):
    194..782     -  rep_origin     ori: high-copy-number ColE1/pMB1/pBR322/pUC origin of replication
    953..1813    -  CDS            AmpR: β-lactamase; bla; confers resistance to ampicillin, carbenicillin, and related antibiotics
   1814..1918    -  promoter       AmpR promoter: bla
   2013..2048    +  CDS            rop (fragment): Rop protein, which maintains plasmids at low copy number; rop
   2150..2249    +  misc_feature   bom (fragment): basis of mobility region from pBR322
   2255..2409    -  CDS            lacZα (fragment): LacZα fragment of β-galactosidase; lacZ fragment
   2506..2528    +  ncRNA          HIV-1 SL3: Accession: RF01381 - HIV-1 stem-loop 3 Psi packaging signal
   2534..2553    +  ncRNA          HIV-1 SL4: Accession: RF01382 - HIV-1 stem-loop 4 packaging signal
   2598..2675    +  CDS            tat (fragment): TAT_HV112 - Experimental evidence at protein level: Swiss-Prot protein existence level 1. Extracellular circulating Tat can be endocytosed by surrounding uninfected cells via the binding to several surface receptors such as CD26, CXCR4, heparan sulfate proteoglycans (HSPG) or LDLR. Neurons are rarely infected, but they internalize Tat via their LDLR. Through its interaction with nuclear HATs, Tat is potentially able to control the acetylation-dependent cellular gene expression. Modulates the expression of many cellular genes involved in cell survival, proliferation or in coding for cytokines o
   2689..2784    +  misc_feature   RRE (fragment): The Rev response element (RRE) of HIV-1 allows for Rev-dependent mRNA export from the nucleus to the cytoplasm.
   2869..2885    -  protein_bind   lac operator: The lac repressor binds to the lac operator to inhibit transcription in E. coli. This inhibition can be relieved by adding lactose or isopropyl-β-D-thiogalactopyranoside (IPTG). lac repressor encoded by lacI
   2893..2923    -  promoter       lac promoter: promoter for the E. coli lac operon
   2938..2959    -  protein_bind   CAP binding site: CAP binding activates transcription in the presence of cAMP. E. coli catabolite activator protein
   2972..11      -  CDS            lacI (fragment) (across the origin): lac repressor; lacI; The lac repressor binds to the lac operator to inhibit transcription in E. coli. This inhibition can be relieved by adding lactose or isopropyl-β-D-thiogalactopyranoside (IPTG).
>Addgene plasmid #167349 | Seattle_IPDA_control_9_003 | addgene full sequence | sequence record 330517 | Addgene NGS Result
GTATTGGGCGCTCTTCCGCTTCCTCGCTCACTGACTCGCTGCGCTCGGTCGTTCGGCTGCGGCGAGCGGT
ATCAGCTCACTCAAAGGCGGTAATACGGTTATCCACAGAATCAGGGGATAACGCAGGAAAGAACATGTGA
GCAAAAGGCCAGCAAAAGGCCAGGAACCGTAAAAAGGCCGCGTTGCTGGCGTTTTTCCATAGGCTCCGCC
CCCCTGACGAGCATCACAAAAATCGACGCTCAAGTCAGAGGTGGCGAAACCCGACAGGACTATAAAGATA
CCAGGCGTTTCCCCCTGGAAGCTCCCTCGTGCGCTCTCCTGTTCCGACCCTGTCGCTTACCGGATACCTG
TCCGCCTTTCTCCCTTCGGGAAGCGTGGCGCTTTCTCATAGCTCACGCTGTAGGTATCTCAGTTCGGTGT
AGGTCGTTCGCTCCAAGCTGGGCTGTGTGCACGAACCCCCCGTTCAGCCCGACCGCTGCGCCTTATCCGG
TAACTATCGTCTTGAGTCCAACCCGGTAAGACACGACTTATCGCCACTGGCAGCAGCCACTGGTAACAGG
ATTAGCAGAGCGAGGTATGTAGGCGGTGCTACAGAGTTCTTGAAGTGGTGGCCTAACTACGGCTACACTA
GAAGAACAGTATTTGGTATCTGCGCTCTGCTGAAGCCAGTTACCTTCGGAAAAAGAGTTGGTAGCTCTTG
ATCCGGCAAACAAACCACCGCTGGTAGCGGTGGTTTTTTTGTTTGCAAGCAGCAGATTACGCGCAGAAAA
AAAGGATCTCAAGAAGATCCTTTGATCTTTTCTACGGGGTCTGACGCTCAGTGGAACGAAAACTCACGTT
AAGGGATTTTGGTCATGAGATTATCAAAAAGGATCTTCACCTAGATCCTTTTAAATTAAAAATGAAGTTT
TAAATCAATCTAAAGTATATATGAGTAAACTTGGTCTGACAGTTACCAATGCTTAATCAGTGAGGCACCT
ATCTCAGCGATCTGTCTATTTCGTTCATCCATAGTTGCCTGACTCCCCGTCGTGTAGATAACTACGATAC
GGGAGGGCTTACCATCTGGCCCCAGTGCTGCAATGATACCGCGAGACCCACGCTCACCGGCTCCAGATTT
ATCAGCAATAAACCAGCCAGCCGGAAGGGCCGAGCGCAGAAGTGGTCCTGCAACTTTATCCGCCTCCATC
CAGTCTATTAATTGTTGCCGGGAAGCTAGAGTAAGTAGTTCGCCAGTTAATAGTTTGCGCAACGTTGTTG
CCATTGCTACAGGCATCGTGGTGTCACGCTCGTCGTTTGGTATGGCTTCATTCAGCTCCGGTTCCCAACG
ATCAAGGCGAGTTACATGATCCCCCATGTTGTGCAAAAAAGCGGTTAGCTCCTTCGGTCCTCCGATCGTT
GTCAGAAGTAAGTTGGCCGCAGTGTTATCACTCATGGTTATGGCAGCACTGCATAATTCTCTTACTGTCA
TGCCATCCGTAAGATGCTTTTCTGTGACTGGTGAGTACTCAACCAAGTCATTCTGAGAATAGTGTATGCG
GCGACCGAGTTGCTCTTGCCCGGCGTCAATACGGGATAATACCGCGCCACATAGCAGAACTTTAAAAGTG
CTCATCATTGGAAAACGTTCTTCGGGGCGAAAACTCTCAAGGATCTTACCGCTGTTGAGATCCAGTTCGA
TGTAACCCACTCGTGCACCCAACTGATCTTCAGCATCTTTTACTTTCACCAGCGTTTCTGGGTGAGCAAA
AACAGGAAGGCAAAATGCCGCAAAAAAGGGAATAAGGGCGACACGGAAATGTTGAATACTCATACTCTAC
CTTTTTCAATATTATTGAAGCATTTATCAGGGTTATTGTCTCATGAGCGGATACATATTTGAATGTATTT
AGAAAAATAAACAAATAGGGGTTCCGCGCACATTTCCCCGAAAAGTGCCACCTGACGTCTAAGAAACCAT
TATTATCATGACATTAACCTATAAAAATAGGCGTATCACGAGGCCCTTTCGTCTCGCGCGTTTCGGTGAT
GACGGTGAAAACCTCTGACACATGCAGCTCCCGGAGACGGTCACAGCTTGTCTGTAAGCGGATGCCGGGA
GCAGACAAGCCCGTCAGGGCGCGTCAGCGGGTGTTGGCGGGTGTCGGGGCTGGCTTAACTATGCGGCATC
AGAGCAGATTGTACTGAGAGTGCACCAAATGCGGTGTGAAATACCGCACAGATGCGTAAGGAGAAAATAC
CGCATCAGGCGCCATTCGCCATTCAGGCTGCGCAACTGTTGGGAAGGGCGATCGGTGCGGGCCTCATCGC
TATTACGCCAGCTGGCGAAAGGGGGATGTGCTGCAAGGCGATTAAGTTGGGTAACGCCAGGGTTTTCCCA
GTCACGACGTTGTAAAACGACGGCCAGTGCAACGCGATGACGATGGATAGCGATTCATCGATGAGCTGAC
CCGATCGCCGCCGCCGGAGGGTTGCGTTTGAGACGGGCGACAGATCCATGGGGTACCGACTAGCGGAGGC
TAGAAGGAGAGAGATGGGTGCGAGAGCGTCAGTATTAAGCGGGGGAGAATTAGGGTACCATGCATTTAAT
TAACCTGCAGGTTTGTTTCATAACAAAAGGCTTAGGCATCTCCTATGGCAGGAAGAAGCGGAGACAGCGA
CGAAGAGCTCCTCACCTGCAGGGTCGACTGTTCCTTGGGTTCTTGGGAGCAGCAGGAAGCACTATGGGCG
CAGCGTCAATGACGCTGACGGTACAGGCCAGACAATTATTGTCTGGTATAGTGCGTCGACCCATGGATCA
GTTCTGGACCAGCGAGCTGTGCTGCGACTCGTGGCGTAATCATGGTCATAGCTGTTTCCTGTGTGAAATT
GTTATCCGCTCACAATTCCACACAACATACGAGCCGGAAGCATAAAGTGTAAAGCCTGGGGTGCCTAATG
AGTGAGCTAACTCACATTAATTGCGTTGCGCTCACTGCCCGCTTTCCAGTCGGGAAACCTGTCGTGCCAG
CTGCATTAATGAATCGGCCAACGCGCGGGGAGAGGCGGTTTGC
